>Addgene plasmid #198103 | pLV-Blast_hCOL4A5-HA | addgene full sequence | sequence record 389259 | Addgene Partial NGS Result
GCCAGATAAGGTAGAAGAGGCCAATAAAGGAGAGAACACCAGCTTGTTACACCCTGTGAGCCTGCATGGG
ATGGATGACCCGGAGAGAGAAGTGTTAGAGTGGAGGTTTGACAGCCGCCTAGCATTTCATCACGTGGCCC
GAGAGCTGCATCCGGAGTACTTCAAGAACTGCTGATATCGAGCTTGCTACAAGGGACTTTCCGCTGGGGA
CTTTCCAGGGAGGCGTGGCCTGGGCGGGACTGGGGAGTGGCGAGCCCTCAGATCCTGCATATAAGCAGCT
GCTTTTTGCCTGTACTGGGTCTCTCTGGTTAGACCAGATCTGAGCCTGGGAGCTCTCTGGCTAACTAGGG
AACCCACTGCTTAAGCCTCAATAAAGCTTGCCTTGAGTGCTTCAAGTAGTGTGTGCCCGTCTGTTGTGTG
ACTCTGGTAACTAGAGATCCCTCAGACCCTTTTAGTCAGTGTGGAAAATCTCTAGCAGTGGCGCCCGAAC
AGGGACTTGAAAGCGAAAGGGAAACCAGAGGAGCTCTCTCGACGCAGGACTCGGCTTGCTGAAGCGCGCA
CGGCAAGAGGCGAGGGGCGGCGACTGGTGAGTACGCCAAAAATTTTGACTAGCGGAGGCTAGAAGGAGAG
AGATGGGTGCGAGAGCGTCAGTATTAAGCGGGGGAGAATTAGATCGCGATGGGAAAAAATTCGGTTAAGG
CCAGGGGGAAAGAAAAAATATAAATTAAAACATATAGTATGGGCAAGCAGGGAGCTAGAACGATTCGCAG
TTAATCCTGGCCTGTTAGAAACATCAGAAGGCTGTAGACAAATACTGGGACAGCTACAACCATCCCTTCA
GACAGGATCAGAAGAACTTAGATCATTATATAATACAGTAGCAACCCTCTATTGTGTGCATCAAAGGATA
GAGATAAAAGACACCAAGGAAGCTTTAGACAAGATAGAGGAAGAGCAAAACAAAAGTAAGACCACCGCAC
AGCAAGCGGCCGGCCGCTGATCTTCAGACCTGGAGGAGGAGATATGAGGGACAATTGGAGAAGTGAATTA
TATAAATATAAAGTAGTAAAAATTGAACCATTAGGAGTAGCACCCACCAAGGCAAAGAGAAGAGTGGTGC
AGAGAGAAAAAAGAGCAGTGGGAATAGGAGCTTTGTTCCTTGGGTTCTTGGGAGCAGCAGGAAGCACTAT
GGGCGCAGCGTCAATGACGCTGACGGTACAGGCCAGACAATTATTGTCTGGTATAGTGCAGCAGCAGAAC
AATTTGCTGAGGGCTATTGAGGCGCAACAGCATCTGTTGCAACTCACAGTCTGGGGCATCAAGCAGCTCC
AGGCAAGAATCCTGGCTGTGGAAAGATACCTAAAGGATCAACAGCTCCTGGGGATTTGGGGTTGCTCTGG
AAAACTCATTTGCACCACTGCTGTGCCTTGGAATGCTAGTTGGAGTAATAAATCTCTGGAACAGATTTGG
AATCACACGACCTGGATGGAGTGGGACAGAGAAATTAACAATTACACAAGCTTAATACACTCCTTAATTG
AAGAATCGCAAAACCAGCAAGAAAAGAATGAACAAGAATTATTGGAATTAGATAAATGGGCAAGTTTGTG
GAATTGGTTTAACATAACAAATTGGCTGTGGTATATAAAATTATTCATAATGATAGTAGGAGGCTTGGTA
GGTTTAAGAATAGTTTTTGCTGTACTTTCTATAGTGAATAGAGTTAGGCAGGGATATTCACCATTATCGT
TTCAGACCCACCTCCCAACCCCGAGGGGACCCGACAGGCCCGAAGGAATAGAAGAAGAAGGTGGAGAGAG
AGACAGAGACAGATCCATTCGATTAGTGAACGGATCTCGACGGTATCGCCTTTAAAAGAAAAGGGGGGAT
TGGGGGGTACAGTGCAGGGGAAAGAATAGTAGACATAATAGCAACAGACATACAAACTAAAGAATTACAA
AAACAAATTACAAAAATTCAAAATTTTCGGGTTTATTACAGGGACAGCAGAGATCCAGTTTATCGATATC
GAATTCGTGAGGCTCCGGTGCCCGTCAGTGGGCAGAGCGCACATCGCCCACAGTCCCCGAGAAGTTGGGG
GGAGGGGTCGGCAATTGAACCGGTGCCTAGAGAAGGTGGCGCGGGGTAAACTGGGAAAGTGATGTCGTGT
ACTGGCTCCGCCTTTTTCCCGAGGGTGGGGGAGAACCGTATATAAGTGCAGTAGTCGCCGTGAACGTTCT
TTTTCGCAACGGGTTTGCCGCCAGAACACAGGTAAGTGCCGTGTGTGGTTCCCGCGGGCCTGGCCTCTTT
ACGGGTTATGGCCCTTGCGTGCCTTGAATTACTTCCACGCCCCTGGCTGCAGTACGTGATTCTTGATCCC
GAGCTTCGGGTTGGAAGTGGGTGGGAGAGTTCGAGGCCTTGCGCTTAAGGAGCCCCTTCGCCTCGTGCTT
GAGTTGAGGCCTGGCTTGGGCGCTGGGGCCGCCGCGTGCGAATCTGGTGGCACCTTCGCGCCTGTCTCGC
TGCTTTCGATAAGTCTCTAGCCATTTAAAATTTTTGATGACCTGCTGCGACGCTTTTTTTCTGGCAAGAT
AGTCTTGTAAATGCGGGCCAAGATCTGCACACTGGTATTTCGGTTTTTGGGGCCGCGGGCGGCGACGGGG
CCCGTGCGTCCCAGCGCACATGTTCGGCGAGGCGGGGCCTGCGAGCGCGGCCACCGAGAATCGGACGGGG
GTAGTCTCAAGCTGGCCGGCCTGCTCTGGTGCCTGGCCTCGCGCCGCCGTGTATCGCCCCGCCCTGGGCG
GCAAGGCTGGCCCGGTCGGCACCAGTTGCGTGAGCGGAAAGATGGCCGCTTCCCGGCCCTGCTGCAGGGA
GCTCAAAATGGAGGACGCGGCGCTCGGGAGAGCGGGCGGGTGAGTCACCCACACAAAGGAAAAGGGCCTT
TCCGTCCTCAGCCGTCGCTTCATGTGACTCCACGGAGTACCGGGCGCCGTCCAGGCACCTCGATTAGTTC
TCGAGCTTTTGGAGTACGTCGTCTTTAGGTTGGGGGGAGGGGTTTTATGCGATGGAGTTTCCCCACACTG
AGTGGGTGGAGACTGAAGTTAGGCCAGCTTGGCACTTGATGTAATTCTCCTTGGAATTTGCCCTTTTTGA
GTTTGGATCTTGGTTCATTCTCAAGCCTCAGACAGTGGTTCAAAGTTTTTTTCTTCCATTTCAGGTGTCG
TGAACCTGCAGGATTTAAATTCTAGAGCATGAAACTGCGTGGAGTCAGCCTGGCTGCCGGCTTGTTCTTA
CTGGCCCTGAGTCTTTGGGGGCAGCCTGCAGAGGCTGCGGCTTGCTATGGGTGTTCTCCAGGATCAAAGT
GTGACTGCAGTGGCATAAAAGGGGAAAAGGGAGAGAGAGGGTTTCCAGGTTTGGAAGGACACCCAGGATT
GCCTGGATTTCCAGGTCCAGAAGGGCCTCCGGGGCCTCGGGGACAAAAGGGTGATGATGGAATTCCAGGG
CCACCAGGACCAAAAGGAATCAGAGGTCCTCCTGGACTTCCTGGATTTCCAGGGACACCAGGTCTTCCTG
GAATGCCAGGCCACGATGGGGCCCCAGGACCTCAAGGTATTCCCGGATGCAATGGAACCAAGGGAGAACG
TGGATTTCCAGGCAGTCCCGGTTTTCCTGGTTTACAGGGTCCTCCAGGACCCCCTGGGATCCCAGGTATG
AAGGGTGAACCAGGTAGTATAATTATGTCATCACTGCCAGGACCAAAGGGTAATCCAGGATATCCAGGTC
CTCCTGGAATACAAGGCCTACCTGGTCCCACTGGTATACCAGGGCCAATTGGTCCCCCAGGACCACCAGG
TTTGATGGGCCCTCCTGGTCCACCAGGACTTCCAGGACCTAAGGGGAATATGGGCTTAAATTTCCAGGGA
CCCAAAGGTGAAAAAGGTGAGCAAGGTCTTCAGGGCCCACCTGGGCCACCTGGGCAGATCAGTGAACAGA
AAAGACCAATTGATGTAGAGTTTCAGAAAGGAGATCAGGGACTTCCTGGTGACCGAGGGCCTCCTGGACC
TCCAGGGATACGTGGTCCTCCAGGTCCCCCAGGTGGTGAGAAAGGTGAGAAGGGTGAGCAAGGAGAGCCA
GGCAAAAGAGGTAAACCAGGCAAAGATGGAGAAAATGGCCAACCAGGAATTCCTGGTTTGCCTGGTGATC
CTGGTTACCCTGGTGAACCCGGAAGGGATGGTGAAAAGGGCCAAAAAGGTGACACTGGCCCACCTGGACC
TCCTGGACTTGTAATTCCTAGACCTGGGACTGGTATAACTATAGGAGAAAAAGGAAACATTGGGTTGCCT
GGGTTGCCTGGAGAAAAAGGAGAGCGAGGATTTCCTGGAATACAGGGTCCACCTGGCCTTCCTGGACCTC
CAGGGGCTGCAGTTATGGGTCCTCCTGGCCCTCCTGGATTTCCTGGAGAAAGGGGTCAGAAAGGTGATGA
AGGACCACCTGGAATTTCCATTCCTGGACCTCCTGGACTTGACGGACAGCCTGGGGCTCCTGGGCTTCCA
GGGCCTCCTGGCCCTGCTGGCCCTCACATTCCTCCTAGTGATGAGATATGTGAACCAGGCCCTCCAGGCC
CCCCAGGATCTCCAGGTGATAAAGGACTCCAAGGAGAACAAGGAGTGAAAGGTGACAAAGGTGACACTTG
CTTCAACTGCATTGGAACTGGTATTTCAGGGCCTCCAGGTCAACCTGGTTTGCCAGGTCTCCCAGGTCCT
CCAGGATCTCTTGGTTTCCCTGGACAGAAAGGGGAAAAAGGACAAGCTGGTGCAACTGGTCCCAAAGGAT
TACCAGGCATTCCAGGAGCTCCAGGTGCTCCAGGCTTTCCTGGATCTAAAGGTGAACCTGGTGATATCCT
CACTTTTCCAGGAATGAAGGGTGACAAAGGAGAGTTGGGTTCCCCTGGAGCTCCAGGGCTTCCTGGTTTA
CCTGGCACTCCTGGACAGGATGGATTGCCAGGGCTTCCTGGCCCGAAAGGAGAGCCTGGTGGAATTACTT
TTAAGGGTGAAAGAGGTCCCCCTGGGAACCCAGGTTTACCAGGCCTCCCAGGGAATATAGGGCCTATGGG
TCCCCCTGGTTTCGGCCCTCCAGGCCCAGTAGGTGAAAAAGGCATACAAGGTGTGGCAGGAAATCCAGGC
CAGCCAGGAATACCAGGTCCTAAAGGGGATCCAGGTCAGACTATAACCCAGCCGGGGAAGCCTGGCTTGC
CTGGTAACCCAGGCAGAGATGGTGATGTAGGTCTTCCAGGTGACCCTGGACTTCCAGGGCAACCAGGCTT
GCCAGGGATACCTGGTAGCAAAGGAGAACCAGGTATCCCTGGAATTGGGCTTCCTGGACCACCTGGTCCC
AAAGGCTTTCCTGGAATTCCAGGACCTCCAGGAGCACCTGGGACACCTGGAAGAATTGGTCTAGAAGGCC
CTCCTGGGCCACCCGGCTTTCCAGGACCAAAGGGTGAACCAGGATTTGCATTACCTGGGCCACCTGGGCC
ACCAGGACTTCCAGGTTTCAAAGGAGCACTTGGTCCAAAAGGTGATCGTGGTTTCCCAGGACCTCCGGGT
CCTCCAGGACGCACTGGCTTAGATGGGCTCCCTGGACCAAAAGGTGATGTTGGACCAAATGGACAACCTG
GACCAATGGGACCTCCTGGGCTGCCAGGAATAGGTGTTCAGGGACCACCAGGACCACCAGGGATTCCTGG
GCCAATAGGTCAACCTGGTTTACATGGAATACCAGGAGAGAAGGGGGATCCAGGACCTCCTGGACTTGAT
GTTCCAGGACCCCCAGGTGAAAGAGGCAGTCCAGGGATCCCCGGAGCACCTGGTCCTATAGGACCTCCAG
GATCACCAGGGCTTCCAGGAAAAGCAGGTGCCTCTGGATTTCCAGGTACCAAAGGTGAAATGGGTATGAT
GGGACCTCCAGGCCCACCAGGACCTTTGGGAATTCCTGGCAGGAGTGGTGTACCTGGTCTTAAAGGTGAT
GATGGCTTGCAGGGTCAGCCAGGACTTCCTGGCCCTACAGGAGAAAAAGGTAGTAAAGGAGAGCCTGGCC
TTCCAGGCCCTCCTGGACCAATGGATCCAAATCTTCTGGGCTCAAAAGGAGAGAAGGGGGAACCTGGCTT
ACCAGGTATACCTGGAGTTTCAGGGCCAAAAGGTTATCAGGGTTTGCCTGGAGACCCAGGGCAACCTGGA
CTGAGTGGACAACCTGGATTACCAGGACCACCAGGTCCCAAAGGTAACCCTGGTCTCCCTGGACAGCCAG
GTCTTATAGGACCTCCTGGACTTAAAGGAACCATCGGTGATATGGGTTTTCCAGGGCCTCAGGGTGTGGA
AGGGCCTCCTGGACCTTCTGGAGTTCCTGGACAACCTGGCTCCCCAGGATTACCTGGACAGAAAGGCGAC
AAAGGTGATCCTGGTATTTCAAGCATTGGTCTTCCAGGTCTTCCTGGTCCAAAGGGTGAGCCTGGTCTGC
CTGGATACCCAGGGAACCCTGGTATCAAAGGTTCTGTGGGAGATCCTGGTTTGCCCGGATTACCAGGAAC
CCCTGGAGCAAAAGGACAACCAGGCCTTCCTGGATTCCCAGGAACCCCAGGCCCTCCTGGACCAAAAGGT
ATTAGTGGCCCTCCTGGGAACCCCGGCCTTCCAGGAGAACCTGGTCCTGTAGGTGGTGGAGGTCATCCTG
GGCAACCAGGGCCTCCAGGCGAAAAAGGCAAACCCGGTCAAGATGGTATTCCTGGACCAGCTGGACAGAA
GGGTGAACCAGGTCAACCAGGCTTTGGAAACCCAGGACCGCCTGGACTTCCAGGACTTTCTGGCCAAAAG
GGTGATGGAGGATTACCTGGGATTCCAGGAAATCCTGGCCTTCCAGGTCCAAAGGGCGAACCAGGCTTTC
ACGGTTTCCCTGGTGTGCAGGGTCCCCCAGGCCCTCCTGGTTCTCCGGGTCCAGCTCTGGAAGGACCTAA
AGGCAACCCTGGGCCCCAAGGTCCTCCTGGGAGACCAGGTCCTACAGGTTTTCAAGGTCTACCAGGTCCA
GAAGGTCCTCCAGGTCTCCCTGGAAATGGAGGTATTAAAGGAGAGAAGGGAAATCCAGGCCAACCTGGGC
TACCTGGCTTGCCTGGTTTGAAAGGAGATCAAGGACCACCAGGACTCCAGGGTAATCCTGGCCGGCCGGG
TCTCAATGGAATGAAAGGAGATCCTGGTCTCCCTGGTGTTCCAGGATTCCCAGGCATGAAAGGACCCAGT
GGAGTACCTGGATCAGCTGGCCCTGAGGGGGAACCGGGACTTATTGGTCCTCCAGGTCCTCCTGGATTAC
CTGGTCCTTCAGGACAGAGTATCATAATTAAAGGAGATGCTGGTCCTCCAGGAATCCCTGGCCAGCCTGG
GCTAAAGGGTCTACCAGGACCCCAAGGACCTCAAGGCTTACCAGGTCCAACTGGCCCTCCAGGAGATCCT
GGACGCAATGGACTCCCTGGCTTTGATGGTGCAGGAGGGCGCAAAGGAGACCCAGGTCTGCCAGGACAGC
CAGGTACCCGTGGTTTGGATGGTCCCCCTGGTCCAGATGGATTGCAAGGTCCCCCAGGTCCCCCTGGAAC
CTCCTCTGTTGCACATGGATTTCTTATTACACGCCACAGCCAGACAACGGATGCACCACAATGCCCACAG
GGAACACTTCAGGTCTATGAAGGCTTTTCTCTCCTGTATGTACAAGGAAATAAAAGAGCCCACGGTCAAG
ACTTGGGGACGGCTGGCAGCTGCCTTCGTCGCTTTAGTACCATGCCTTTCATGTTCTGCAACATCAATAA
TGTTTGCAACTTTGCTTCAAGAAATGACTATTCTTACTGGCTCTCTACCCCAGAGCCCATGCCAATGAGC
ATGCAACCCCTAAAGGGCCAGAGCATCCAGCCATTCATTAGTCGATGTGCAGTATGTGAAGCTCCAGCTG
TGGTGATCGCAGTTCACAGTCAGACGATCCAGATTCCCCATTGTCCTCAGGGATGGGATTCTCTGTGGAT
TGGTTATTCCTTCATGATGCATACAAGTGCAGGGGCAGAAGGCTCAGGTCAAGCCCTAGCCTCCCCTGGT
TCCTGCTTGGAAGAGTTTCGTTCAGCTCCCTTCATCGAATGTCATGGGAGGGGTACCTGTAACTACTATG
CCAACTCCTACAGCTTTTGGCTGGCAACTGTAGATGTGTCAGACATGTTCAGTAAACCTCAGTCAGAAAC
GCTGAAAGCAGGAGACTTGAGGACACGAATTAGCCGATGTCAAGTGTGCATGAAGAGGACATACCCATAC
GATGTTCCAGATTACGCTTAACTCGAGCGGTGTCTTCACACTCGAAGATTTCGTTGGGGACTGGGAACAG
ACAGCCGCCTACAACCTGGACCAAGTCCTTGAACAGGGAGGTGTGTCCAGTTTGCTGCAGAATCTCGCCG
TGTCCGTAACTCCGATCCAAAGGATTGTCCGGAGCGGTGAAAATGCCCTGAAGATCGACATCCATGTCAT
CATCCCGTATGAAGGTCTGAGCGCCGACCAAATGGCCCAGATCGAAGAGGTGTTTAAGGTGGTGTACCCT
GTGGATGATCATCACTTTAAGGTGATCCTGCCCTATGGCACACTGGTAATCGACGGGGTTACGCCGAACA
TGCTGAACTATTTCGGACGGCCGTATGAAGGCATCGCCGTGTTCGACGGCAAAAAGATCACTGTAACAGG
GACCCTGTGGAACGGCAACAAAATTATCGACGAGCGCCTGATCACCCCCGACGGCTCCATGCTGTTCCGA
GTAACCATCAACAGCTAAGGCCGCGACCAATTCTACCGGGTAGGGGAGGCGCTTTTCCCAAGGCAGTCTG
GAGCATGCGCTTTAGCAGCCCCGCTGGGCACTTGGCGCTACACAAGTGGCCTCTGGCCTCGCACACATTC
CACATCCACCGGTAGGCGCCAACCGGCTCCGTTCTTTGGTGGCCCCTTCGCGCCACCTTCTACTCCTCCC
CTAGTCAGGAAGTTCCCCCCCGCCCCGCAGCTCGCGTCGTGCAGGACGTGACAAATGGAAGTAGCACGTC
TCACTAGTCTCGTGCAGATGGACAGCACCGCTGAGCAATGGAAGCGGGTAGGCCTTTGGGGCAGCGGCCA
ATAGCAGCTTTGCTCCTTCGCTTTCTGGGCTCAGAGGCTGGGAAGGGGTGGGTCCGGGGGCGGGCTCAGG
GGCGGGCTCAGGGGCGGGGCGGGCGCCCGAAGGTCCTCCGGAGGCCCGGCATTCTGCACGCTTCAAAAGC
GCACGTCTGCCGCGCTGTTCTCCTCTTCCTCATCTCCGGGCCTTTCGACCTGCAGTTAACGCCGCCATGG
ATAGATCCGGAATGGCCAAGCCTTTGTCTCAAGAAGAATCCACCCTCATTGAAAGAGCAACGGCTACAAT
CAACAGCATCCCCATCTCTGAAGACTACAGCGTCGCCAGCGCAGCTCTCTCTAGCGACGGCCGCATCTTC
ACTGGTGTCAATGTATATCATTTTACTGGGGGACCTTGTGCAGAACTCGTGGTGCTGGGCACTGCTGCTG
CTGCGGCAGCTGGCAACCTGACTTGTATCGTCGCGATCGGAAATGAGAACAGGGGCATCTTGAGCCCCTG
CGGACGGTGCCGACAGGTGCTTCTCGATCTGCATCCTGGGATCAAAGCCATAGTGAAGGACAGTGATGGA
CAGCCGACGGCAGTTGGGATTCGTGAATTGCTGCCCTCTGGTTATGTGTGGGAGGGCTAAACGCGTCTGG
AACAATCAACCTCTGGATTACAAAATTTGTGAAAGATTGACTGGTATTCTTAACTATGTTGCTCCTTTTA
CGCTATGTGGATACGCTGCTTTAATGCCTTTGTATCATGCTATTGCTTCCCGTATGGCTTTCATTTTCTC
CTCCTTGTATAAATCCTGGTTGCTGTCTCTTTATGAGGAGTTGTGGCCCGTTGTCAGGCAACGTGGCGTG
GTGTGCACTGTGTTTGCTGACGCAACCCCCACTGGTTGGGGCATTGCCACCACCTGTCAGCTCCTTTCCG
GGACTTTCGCTTTCCCCCTCCCTATTGCCACGGCGGAACTCATCGCCGCCTGCCTTGCCCGCTGCTGGAC
AGGGGCTCGGCTGTTGGGCACTGACAATTCCGTGGTGTTGTCGGGGAAGCTGACGTCCTTTCCATGGCTG
CTCGCCTGTGTTGCCACCTGGATTCTGCGCGGGACGTCCTTCTGCTACGTCCCTTCGGCCCTCAATCCAG
CGGACCTTCCTTCCCGCGGCCTGCTGCCGGCTCTGCGGCCTCTTCCGCGTCTTCGCCTTCGCCCTCAGAC
GAGTCGGATCTCCCTTTGGGCCGCCTCCCCGCCTGGAATTAATTCTGCAGTCGAGACCTAGAAAAACATG
GAGCAATCACAAGTAGCAATACAGCAGCTACCAATGCTGATTGTGCCTGGCTAGAAGCACAAGAGGAGGA
GGAGGTGGGTTTTCCAGTCACACCTCAGGTACCTTTAAGACCAATGACTTACAAGGCAGCTGTAGATCTT
AGCCACTTTTTAAAAGAAAAGAGGGGACTGGAAGGGCTAATTCACTCCCAACGAAGACAAGATCTGCTTT
TTGCTTGTACTGGGTCTCTCTGGTTAGACCAGATCTGAGCCTGGGAGCTCTCTGGCTAACTAGGGAACCC
ACTGCTTAAGCCTCAATAAAGCTTGCCTTGAGTGCTTCAAGTAGTGTGTGCCCGTCTGTTGTGTGACTCT
GGTAACTAGAGATCCCTCAGACCCTTTTAGTCAGTGTGGAAAATCTCTAGCAGTAGTAGTTCATGTCATC
TTATTATTCAGTATTTATAACTTGCAAAGAAATGAATATCAGAGAGTGAGAGGCCTTGACATTGCTAGCG
TTTTACCGTCGACCTCTAGCTAGAGCTTGGCGTAATCATGGTCATAGCTGTTTCCTGTGTGAAATTGTTA
TCCGCTCACAATTCCACACAACATACGAGCCGGAAGCATAAAGTGTAAAGCCTGGGGTGCCTAATGAGTG
AGCTAACTCACATTAATTGCGTTGCGCTCACTGCCCGCTTTCCAGTCGGGAAACCTGTCGTGCCAGCTGC
ATTAATGAATCGGCCAACGCGCGGGGAGAGGCGGTTTGCGTATTGGGCGCTCTTCCGCTTCCTCGCTCAC
TGACTCGCTGCGCTCGGTCGTTCGGCTGCGGCGAGCGGTATCAGCTCACTCAAAGGCGGTAATACGGTTA
TCCACAGAATCAGGGGATAACGCAGGAAAGAACATGTGAGCAAAAGGCCAGCAAAAGGCCAGGAACCGTA
AAAAGGCCGCGTTGCTGGCGTTTTTCCATAGGCTCCGCCCCCCTGACGAGCATCACAAAAATCGACGCTC
AAGTCAGAGGTGGCGAAACCCGACAGGACTATAAAGATACCAGGCGTTTCCCCCTGGAAGCTCCCTCGTG
CGCTCTCCTGTTCCGACCCTGCCGCTTACCGGATACCTGTCCGCCTTTCTCCCTTCGGGAAGCGTGGCGC
TTTCTCATAGCTCACGCTGTAGGTATCTCAGTTCGGTGTAGGTCGTTCGCTCCAAGCTGGGCTGTGTGCA
CGAACCCCCCGTTCAGCCCGACCGCTGTGCCTTATCCGGTAACTATCGTCTTGAGTCCAACCCGGTAAGA
CACGACTTATCGCCACTGGCAGCAGCCACTGGTAACAGGATTAGCAGAGCGAGGTATGTAGGCGGTGCTA
CAGAGTTCTTGAAGTGGTGGCCTAACTACGGCTACACTAGAAGAACAGTATTTGGTATCTGCGCTCTGCT
GAAGCCAGTTACCTTCGGAAAAAGAGTTGGTAGCTCTTGATCCGGCAAACAAACCACCGCTGGTAGCGGT
GGTTTTTTTGTTTGCAAGCAGCAGATTACGCGCAGAAAAAAAGGATCTCAAGAAGATCCTTTGATCTTTT
CTACGGGGTCTGACGCTCAGTGGAACGAAAACTCACGTTAAGGGATTTTGGTCATGAGATTATCAAAAAG
GATCTTCACCTAGATCCTTTTAAATTAAAAATGAAGTTTTAAATCAATCTAAAGTATATATGAGTAAACT
TGGTCTGACAGTTACCAATGCTTAATCAGTGAGGCACCTATCTCAGCGATCTGTCTATTTCGTTCATCCA
TAGTTGCCTGACTCCCCGTCGTGTAGATAACTACGATACGGGAGGGCTTACCATCTGGCCCCAGTGCTGC
AATGATACCGCGAGACCCACGCTCACCGGCTCCAGATTTATCAGCAATAAACCAGCCAGCCGGAAGGGCC
GAGCGCAGAAGTGGTCCTGCAACTTTATCCGCCTCCATCCAGTCTATTAATTGTTGCCGGGAAGCTAGAG
TAAGTAGTTCGCCAGTTAATAGTTTGCGCAACGTTGTTGCCATTGCTACAGGCATCGTGGTGTCACGCTC
GTCGTTTGGTATGGCTTCATTCAGCTCCGGTTCCCAACGATCAAGGCGAGTTACATGATCCCCCATGTTG
TGCAAAAAAGCGGTTAGCTCCTTCGGTCCTCCGATCGTTGTCAGAAGTAAGTTGGCCGCAGTGTTATCAC
TCATGGTTATGGCAGCACTGCATAATTCTCTTACTGTCATGCCATCCGTAAGATGCTTTTCTGTGACTGG
TGAGTACTCAACCAAGTCATTCTGAGAATAGTGTATGCGGCGACCGAGTTGCTCTTGCCCGGCGTCAATA
CGGGATAATACCGCGCCACATAGCAGAACTTTAAAAGTGCTCATCATTGGAAAACGTTCTTCGGGGCGAA
AACTCTCAAGGATCTTACCGCTGTTGAGATCCAGTTCGATGTAACCCACTCGTGCACCCAACTGATCTTC
AGCATCTTTTACTTTCACCAGCGTTTCTGGGTGAGCAAAAACAGGAAGGCAAAATGCCGCAAAAAAGGGA
ATAAGGGCGACACGGAAATGTTGAATACTCATACTCTTCCTTTTTCAATATTATTGAAGCATTTATCAGG
GTTATTGTCTCATGAGCGGATACATATTTGAATGTATTTAGAAAAATAAACAAATAGGGGTTCCGCGCAC
ATTTCCCCGAAAAGTGCCACCTGACGTCGACGGATCGGGAGATCAACTTGTTTATTGCAGCTTATAATGG
TTACAAATAAAGCAATAGCATCACAAATTTCACAAATAAAGCATTTTTTTCACTGCATTCTAGTTGTGGT
TTGTCCAAACTCATCAATGTATCTTATCATGTCTGGATCAACTGGATAACTCAAGCTAACCAAAATCATC
CCAAACTTCCCACCCCATACCCTATTACCACTGCCAATTACCTGTGGTTTCATTTACTCTAAACCTGTGA
TTCCTCTGAATTATTTTCATTTTAAAGAAATTGTATTTGTTAAATATGTACTACAAACTTAGTAGTTGGA
AGGGCTAATTCACTCCCAAAGAAGACAAGATATCCTTGATCTGTGGATCTACCACACACAAGGCTACTTC
CCTGATTAGCAGAACTACACACCAGGGCCAGGGGTCAGATATCCACTGACCTTTGGATGGTGCTACAAGC
TAGTACCAGTTGA
Features (pLannotate 1.2.2; 26 found; start..end, strand, type, name):
    220..477     +  LTR            5' LTR (truncated): truncated 5' long terminal repeat (LTR) from HIV-1
    524..649     +  misc_feature   HIV-1 Ψ: packaging signal of human immunodeficiency virus type 1
    633..971     +  CDS            HIV-1 gag (fragment): gag protein from human immunodeficiency virus 1; gag
   1146..1379    +  misc_feature   RRE: The Rev response element (RRE) of HIV-1 allows for Rev-dependent mRNA export from the nucleus to the cytoplasm.
   1756..1856    +  CDS            Rev (fragment): human immunodeficiency virus 1 (HIV-1) Rev protein; rev; enhances nuclear export of unspliced and incompletely spliced viral mRNAs
   1871..1986    +  misc_feature   cPPT/CTS: central polypurine tract and central termination sequence of HIV-1 (lacking the first T)
   2060..2271    +  promoter       EF-1α core promoter: core promoter for human elongation factor EF-1α
   2272..2385    +  intron         EF-1α intron A (fragment): intron upstream of the start codon of human EF-1α
   3011..3214    +  intron         EF-1α intron A: truncated intron upstream of the start codon of human EF-1α
   3249..8321    +  CDS            COL4A5: CO4A5_HUMAN - Experimental evidence at protein level: Swiss-Prot protein existence level 1. Type IV collagen is the major structural component of glomerular basement membranes (GBM), forming a 'chicken-wire' meshwork together with laminins, proteoglycans and entactin/nidogen. From Homo sapiens (Human).
   8322..8350    +  CDS            3xHA (fragment): three tandem HA epitope tags
   8362..8832    +  CDS            Nluc (fragment): NanoLuc® luciferase human codon-optimized
   8858..9357    +  promoter       PGK promoter: mouse phosphoglycerate kinase 1 promoter
   9392..9790    +  CDS            BSD: blasticidin S deaminase; Aspergillus terreus BSD; confers resistance to blasticidin
   9804..10392   +  misc_feature   WPRE: woodchuck hepatitis virus posttranscriptional regulatory element
  10409..10597   +  CDS            nef (fragment): NEF_HV1Z2 - Experimental evidence at protein level: Swiss-Prot protein existence level 1. Extracellular Nef protein targets CD4(+) T-lymphocytes for apoptosis by interacting with CXCR4 surface receptors. From Human immunodeficiency virus type 1 group M subtype D (isolate Z2/CDC-Z34) (HIV-1).
  10599..10832   +  LTR            3' LTR (ΔU3): self-inactivating 3' long terminal repeat (LTR) from HIV-1
  10983..11005   -  protein_bind   lac operator (fragment): The lac repressor binds to the lac operator to inhibit transcription in E. coli. This inhibition can be relieved by adding lactose or isopropyl-β-D-thiogalactopyranoside (IPTG). lac repressor encoded by lacI
  11009..11039   -  promoter       lac promoter: promoter for the E. coli lac operon
  11054..11075   -  protein_bind   CAP binding site: CAP binding activates transcription in the presence of cAMP. E. coli catabolite activator protein
  11088..11180   -  CDS            lacI (fragment): lac repressor; lacI; The lac repressor binds to the lac operator to inhibit transcription in E. coli. This inhibition can be relieved by adding lactose or isopropyl-β-D-thiogalactopyranoside (IPTG).
  11363..11951   -  rep_origin     ori: high-copy-number ColE1/pMB1/pBR322/pUC origin of replication
  12122..12982   -  CDS            AmpR: β-lactamase; bla; confers resistance to ampicillin, carbenicillin, and related antibiotics
  12983..13087   -  promoter       AmpR promoter: bla
  13135..13269   +  polyA_signal   SV40 poly(A) signal: SV40 polyadenylation signal
  13436..172     +  CDS            nef (fragment) (across the origin): NEF_HV1BR - Experimental evidence at protein level: Swiss-Prot protein existence level 1. Extracellular Nef protein targets CD4(+) T-lymphocytes for apoptosis by interacting with CXCR4 surface receptors (PubMed:14990729). From Human immunodeficiency virus type 1 group M subtype B (isolate BRU/LAI) (HIV-1).
