[The description below was written by a language model from this plasmid's Addgene catalogue record and pLannotate feature annotations shown in this document.]
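Description:
pLV-Blast_hCOL4A5-HA is a self-inactivating HIV-1-based lentiviral transfer plasmid built on the pLVSIN backbone (TaKaRa/Clontech) for expressing the human type IV collagen α5 chain (COL4A5) in mammalian cells. In bacteria it is maintained through a high-copy ColE1/pUC-type origin and selected with ampicillin via the β-lactamase gene. The sequence record is about 13.6 kb and is labelled a partial NGS result. The viral portion comprises a truncated 5' LTR, the Ψ packaging signal with an adjoining gag fragment, the Rev response element for Rev-dependent nuclear export of the genomic RNA, the cPPT/CTS element, a WPRE to enhance transcript expression, and a ΔU3 3' LTR. That deletion inactivates LTR promoter activity after integration, so expression depends on the internal promoters.

The payload is the roughly 5 kb human COL4A5 coding sequence driven by the EF-1α promoter, annotated as the core promoter plus intron A segments. It carries a C-terminal HA epitope, which the annotation picks up as a short match to a 3xHA tag, allowing detection of the recombinant chain with anti-HA antibodies. Immediately downstream of the tag, the feature table also reports a fragment of NanoLuc luciferase. The catalogue entry does not mention it, and the record does not say whether it is fused in frame or expressed. A separate cassette, the mouse PGK promoter driving blasticidin S deaminase, permits blasticidin selection of transduced cells. The construct is suited to producing lentivirus for stable, selectable expression of tagged COL4A5, a component of glomerular basement membrane collagen IV networks. The record states no more specific application.
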