Addgene plasmid #198103: pLV-Blast_hCOL4A5-HA
Purpose: lentiviral expression of hCOL4A5 in mammalian cells
Depositing lab: Jeffrey Miner. Depositing organization: Washington University in Saint Louis.
Backbone
  Vector backbone: pLVSIN
  Backbone manufacturer: TaKaRa/Clontech
  Vector type: Lentiviral
  Selectable markers: Blasticidin
Growth in bacteria
  Bacterial resistance: Ampicillin, 100 μg/mL
  Growth temperature: 37°C
  Growth strain: NEB Stable
  Copy number: High Copy
Gene/Insert
  Gene/Insert name: COL4A5
  Species: H. sapiens (human)
  Entrez Gene: COL4A5 (a.k.a. ASLN, ATS, ATS1, CA54)
  Promoter: EF1a
  Tag / fusion protein: HA (C terminal on insert)
  Cloning method: Gibson Cloning
Terms and licenses: Academic/Nonprofit Terms; Industry Terms: Not Available to Industry
How to cite: pLV-Blast_hCOL4A5-HA was a gift from Jeffrey Miner (Addgene plasmid # 198103 ; http://n2t.net/addgene:198103 ; RRID:Addgene_198103)
